>Addgene plasmid #206438 | pAc5.1-mEGFP-CAF40 isoform A (HK51) | addgene full sequence | sequence record 407103 | Addgene NGS Result
AAAAAATCATGAATGGCATCAACTCTGAATCAAATCTTTGCAGATGCACCTACTTCTCATTTCCACTGTC
ACATCATTTTTCCAGATCTCGCTGCCTGTTATGTGGCCCACAAACCAAGACACGTTTTATGGCCATTAAA
GCTGGCTGATCGTCGCCAAACACCAAATACATAATGAATATGTACACATTCGAGAAAGAAGCGATCAAAG
AAGCGTCTTCGGGCGGAGTAGGAGAATGCGGAGGAGAAGGAGAACGAGCTGATCTAGTATCTCTCCACAA
TCCAATGCCAACTGACCAACTGGCCATATTCGGAGCAATTTGAAGCCAATTTCCATCGCCTGGCGATCGC
TCCATTCTTGGCTATATGTTTTTCACCGTTACCCGGGGCCATTTTCAAAGACTCGTCGGCAAGATAAGAT
TGTGTCACTCGCTGTCTCTCTTCATTTGTCGAAGAATGCTGAGGAATTTCGCGATGACGTCGGCGAGTAT
TTTGAAGAATGAGAATAATTTGTATTTATACGAAAATCAGTTAGTGGAATTTTCTACAAAAACATGTTAT
CTATAGATAATTTTGTTGCAAAATATGTTGACTATGACAAAGATTGTATGTATATACCTTTAATGTATTC
TCATTTTCTTATGTATTTATAATGGCAATGATGATACTGATGATATTTTAAGATGATGCCAGACCAAAAG
GCTTGAATTTCTGCGTCTTTTGCCGAACGCAGTGCATGTGCAATTGTTGTTTTTTGGAATATTCAATTTT
CGGACTGTCCGCTTTGATTTCAGTTTCTTGGCTTATTCAAAAAGCAAAGTAAAGCCAAAAAAGCGAGATG
GCAATACCAAATGCGGCAAAACGGTAGTGGAAGGAAAGGGGTGCGGGGCAGCGGAAGGAAGGGTGGGGCG
GGGCGTGGCGGGGTCTGTGGCTGGGCGCGACGTCACCGACGTTGGAGCCACTCCTTTGACCATGTGTGCG
TGTGTGTATTATTCGTGTCTCGCCACTCGCCGGTTGTTTTTTTCTTTTTATGCTGCGCTCTCTCTAGCGC
CATCTCGCTTACGCATGCTCAACGCACCGCATGTTGCCGTTTCCTTTTATGCGTCATTTTGGCTCGAAAT
AGGCAATTATTTAAACAAAGATTAGTCAACGAAAACGCTAAAATAAATAAGTCTACAATATGGTTACTTA
TTGCCATGTGTGTGCAGCCAACGATAGCAACAAAAGCAACAACACAGGTGGCTTTCCCTCTTTCACTTTT
TGTTTGCAAGCCGCGTGCGAGCAAGACGGCACGACCGGCAAACGCAATTACGCTGACAAAGAGCAGACGA
AGTTTTGGCGAAAAACATCAAGGCGCCTGATACGAATGCATTTGCAATAACAATTGCGATATTTAATATT
GTTTATGAAGCTGTTTGACTTCAAAACACACAAAAAAAAAAATAAAACAAATTATTTGAAAGAGAATTAG
GAATCGGACGCTTATCGTTAGGGTAACAACAAGAAATGCTTACTGAGTCACAGCCTCTGGAAAACTGCCG
CAAGCCAGAGAGAGAGAGAAAAAGAGGGAGAGCAGCTTAGACCGCATGTGCTTGTGTGTGAGGCGTCTCT
CTCTTCGTCTCTGTTGCGCAAACGCATAGACTGCACTGAAAAAATCGATTACCTATTTTTTATGAATGAA
TATTTGCACTATTACTATTCAAAACTATTAAGATAGCAATCACATTCAATAGCCAAATACTATACCACCT
GAGCGATGCAACGAAATGATCAATTTGAGCAAAAATGCTGCATATTTAGGACGGCATCATTATAGAAATG
CTTCTTGCTGTGTACTTTTCTCTCGTCTGGCAGCTGTTTCGCCGTTATTGTTAAAACCGGCTTAAGTTAG
GTGTGTTTTCTACGACTAGTGAATGCCCTACTAGAAGATGTGTGTTGCACAAAATGTCCCTGGAATAACC
AATTTGAAGTGCAGATAGCAGTAAACGTAAGCTAATATGAATATTATTTAACTGTAATGTTTTAATATCG
CTGGACATTACTAATAAACCCACTATAAACACATGTACATATGTATGTTTTGGCATACAATGAGTAGTTG
GGGAAAAAATGTGTAAAAGCACCGTGACCATCACAGCATAAAGATAACCAGCTGAAGTATCGAATATGAG
TAACCCCCAAATTGAATCACATGCCGCAACTGATAGGACCCATGGAAGTACACTCTTCATGGCGATATAC
AAGACACACACAAGCACGAACACCCAGTTGCGGAGGAAATTCTCCGTAAATGAAAACCCAATCGGCGAAC
AATTCATACCCATATATGGTAAAAGTTTTGAACGCGACTTGAGAGCGGAGAGCATTGCGGCTGATAAGGT
TTTAGCGCTAAGCGGGCTTTATAAAACGGGCTGCGGGACCAGTTTTCATATCACTACCGTTTGAGTTCTT
GTGCTGTGTGGATACTCCTCCCGACACAAAGCCGCTCCATCAGCCAGCAGTCGTCTAATCCAGAGACCCC
GGATCGGGGTACCATCATGGTGAGCAAGGGCGAGGAGCTGTTCACCGGGGTGGTGCCCATCCTGGTCGAG
CTGGACGGCGACGTAAACGGCCACAAGTTCAGCGTGTCCGGCGAGGGCGAGGGCGATGCCACCTACGGCA
AGCTGACCCTGAAGTTCATCTGCACCACCGGCAAGCTGCCCGTGCCCTGGCCCACCCTCGTGACCACCCT
GACCTACGGCGTGCAGTGCTTCAGCCGCTACCCCGACCACATGAAGCAGCACGACTTCTTCAAGTCCGCC
ATGCCCGAAGGCTACGTCCAGGAGCGCACCATCTTCTTCAAGGACGACGGCAACTACAAGACCCGCGCCG
AGGTGAAGTTCGAGGGCGACACCCTGGTGAACCGCATCGAGCTGAAGGGCATCGACTTCAAGGAGGACGG
CAACATCCTGGGGCACAAGCTGGAGTACAACTACAACAGCCACAACGTCTATATCATGGCCGACAAGCAG
AAGAACGGCATCAAGGTGAACTTCAAGATCCGCCACAACATCGAGGACGGCAGCGTGCAGCTCGCCGACC
ACTACCAGCAGAACACCCCCATCGGCGACGGCCCCGTGCTGCTGCCCGACAACCACTACCTGAGCACCCA
GTCCAAGCTGAGCAAAGACCCCAACGAGAAGCGCGATCACATGGTCCTGCTGGAGTTCGTGACCGCCGCC
GGGATCACTCTCGGCATGGACGAGCTGTACAAGCCAAGCTTGAATTCTGCAGATATGAGTGCTCAACCGA
GTCCGCATATGAATCCTCAGCAGCAGCAGCAGCAGCAACAGCAGCAGCAGCAGACCGAGCAGGAGAAGGT
GTACCAGTGGATCAATGAGCTGGCCCATCCGGACACGCGTGAAACCGCTCTGCTCGAGCTAAGCAAGAAG
CGTGAGACGGACCTGGCCCCCATGCTGTGGAACAGCTTCGGGACCGCCTGCGCCCTGTTGCAGGAGATTG
TTAACATCTACCCATCGATAACGCCGCCCACTTTGACGGCCCACCAGTCGAACCGCGTGTGCAACGCCCT
GGCGCTGCTGCAGTGCGTCGCCTCGCACCCGGAGACTCGCACGGCCTTCCTGCAGGCCCAGATACCGCTG
TACTTGTACCCTTTCTTGTCGACCACGTCCAAGACCAGGCCCTTCGAGTACTTGCGCCTGACCAGTTTGG
GCGTGATTGGTGCTCTGGTCAAGACCGACGAACAGGAGGTGATCACCTTTCTGCTGACCACCGAGATCGT
GCCCCTTTGTCTGAGCATCATGGACAGCGGATCGGAGCTGAGCAAGACTGTGGCCACTTTCATCATCCAG
AAGATCCTGCTCGATGAGTCGGGTCTGTCGTACATCTGCCAGACCTACGAACGCTTTTCGCACGTGGCCA
TCACCCTGGGCAAAATGGTCATCCAGCTGGCGAAGGATCCATGCGCCCGGCTGTTGAAGCATGTGGTGCG
CTGCTATCTGCGTCTTTCGGACAATACACGCGCTCGCAAGGCCCTGGGACAGTGTCTGCCCGATCAGCTG
CGTGACGGCACCTTTGCGCTGTGCCTGCAAGAGGACAAGTCGACCAAGCAGTGGCTGCAGATGCTGCTCA
AGAACCTGGAACTCGGCGCCACTCCGCAGCAGATCGGCATGTCGCCACTGGGCTCCATCCAGCACAGTGG
CGGCCGCTCGAGTCTAGAGGGCCCGCGGTTCGAAGGTAAGCCTATCCCTAACCCTCTCCTCGGTCTCGAT
TCTACGCGTACCGGTCATCATCACCATCACCATTGAGTTTAAACCCGCTGATCAGCCTCGACTGTGCCTT
CTAAGGCCTGAGCTCGCTGATCAGCCTCGATCGAGGATCCAGACATGATAAGATACATTGATGAGTTTGG
ACAAACCACAACTAGAATGCAGTGAAAAAAATGCTTTATTTGTGAAATTTGTGATGCTATTGCTTTATTT
GTAACCATTATAAGCTGCAATAAACAAGTTAACAACAACAATTGCATTCATTTTATGTTTCAGGTTCAGG
GGGAGGTGTGGGAGGTTTTTTAAAGCAAGTAAAACCTCTACAAATGTGGTATGGCTGATTATGATCAGTC
GACCGATGCCCTTGAGAGCCTTCAACCCAGTCAGCTCCTTCCGGTGGGCGCGGGGCATGACTATCGTCGC
CGCACTTATGACTGTCTTCTTTATCATGCAACTCGTAGGACAGGTGCCGGCAGCGCTCTGGGTCATTTTC
GGCGAGGACCGCTTTCGCTGGAGCGCGACGATGATCGGCCTGTCGCTTGCGGTATTCGGAATCTTGCACG
CCCTCGCTCAAGCCTTCGTCACTGGTCCCGCCACCAAACGTTTCGGCGAGAAGCAGGCCATTATCGCCGG
CATGGCGGCCGACGCGCTGGGCTACGTCTTGCTGGCGTTCGCGACGCGAGGCTGGATGGCCTTCCCCATT
ATGATTCTTCTCGCTTCCGGCGGCATCGGGATGCCCGCGTTGCAGGCCATGCTGTCCAGGCAGGTAGATG
ACGACCATCAGGGACAGCTTCAAGGCCAGCAAAAGGCCAGGAACCGTAAAAAGGCCGCGTTGCTGGCGTT
TTTCCATAGGCTCCGCCCCCCTGACGAGCATCACAAAAATCGACGCTCAAGTCAGAGGTGGCGAAACCCG
ACAGGACTATAAAGATACCAGGCGTTTCCCCCTGGAAGCTCCCTCGTGCGCTCTCCTGTTCCGACCCTGC
CGCTTACCGGATACCTGTCCGCCTTTCTCCCTTCGGGAAGCGTGGCGCTTTCTCATAGCTCACGCTGTAG
GTATCTCAGTTCGGTGTAGGTCGTTCGCTCCAAGCTGGGCTGTGTGCACGAACCCCCCGTTCAGCCCGAC
CGCTGCGCCTTATCCGGTAACTATCGTCTTGAGTCCAACCCGGTAAGACACGACTTATCGCCACTGGCAG
CAGCCACTGGTAACAGGATTAGCAGAGCGAGGTATGTAGGCGGTGCTACAGAGTTCTTGAAGTGGTGGCC
TAACTACGGCTACACTAGAAGGACAGTATTTGGTATCTGCGCTCTGCTGAAGCCAGTTACCTTCGGAAAA
AGAGTTGGTAGCTCTTGATCCGGCAAACAAACCACCGCTGGTAGCGGTGGTTTTTTTGTTTGCAAGCAGC
AGATTACGCGCAGAAAAAAAGGATCTCAAGAAGATCCTTTGATCTTTTCTACGGGGTCTGACGCTCAGTG
GAACGAAAACTCACGTTAAGGGATTTTGGTCATGAGATTATCAAAAAGGATCTTCACCTAGATCCTTTTA
AATTAAAAATGAAGTTTTAAATCAATCTAAAGTATATATGAGTAAACTTGGTCTGACAGTTACCAATGCT
TAATCAGTGAGGCACCTATCTCAGCGATCTGTCTATTTCGTTCATCCATAGTTGCCTGACTCCCCGTCGT
GTAGATAACTACGATACGGGAGGGCTTACCATCTGGCCCCAGTGCTGCAATGATACCGCGAGACCCACGC
TCACCGGCTCCAGATTTATCAGCAATAAACCAGCCAGCCGGAAGGGCCGAGCGCAGAAGTGGTCCTGCAA
CTTTATCCGCCTCCATCCAGTCTATTAATTGTTGCCGGGAAGCTAGAGTAAGTAGTTCGCCAGTTAATAG
TTTGCGCAACGTTGTTGCCATTGCTGCAGGCATCGTGGTGTCACGCTCGTCGTTTGGTATGGCTTCATTC
AGCTCCGGTTCCCAACGATCAAGGCGAGTTACATGATCCCCCATGTTGTGCAAAAAAGCGGTTAGCTCCT
TCGGTCCTCCGATCGTTGTCAGAAGTAAGTTGGCCGCAGTGTTATCACTCATGGTTATGGCAGCACTGCA
TAATTCTCTTACTGTCATGCCATCCGTAAGATGCTTTTCTGTGACTGGTGAGTACTCAACCAAGTCATTC
TGAGAATAGTGTATGCGGCGACCGAGTTGCTCTTGCCCGGCGTCAACACGGGATAATACCGCGCCACATA
GCAGAACTTTAAAAGTGCTCATCATTGGAAAACGTTCTTCGGGGCGAAAACTCTCAAGGATCTTACCGCT
GTTGAGATCCAGTTCGATGTAACCCACTCGTGCACCCAACTGATCTTCAGCATCTTTTACTTTCACCAGC
GTTTCTGGGTGAGCAAAAACAGGAAGGCAAAATGCCGCAAAAAAGGGAATAAGGGCGACACGGAAATGTT
GAATACTCATACTCTTCCTTTTTCAATATTATTGAAGCATTTATCAGGGTTATTGTCTCATGAGCGGATA
CATATTTGAATGTATTTAGAAAAATAAACAAATAGGGGTTCCGCGCACATTTCCCCGAAAAGTGCCACCT
GACGTCTAAGAAACCATTATTATCATGACATTAACCTATAAAAATAGGCGTATCACGAGGCCCTTTCGTC
TTCAAGAATTAATTCTATATTCTAAAAACACAAATGATACTTCTAAA
Features (pLannotate 1.2.2; 10 found; start..end, strand, type, name):
      8..2517    +  promoter       Ac5 promoter: Drosophila melanogaster actin 5C promoter
   2537..3253    +  CDS            mEGFP: mEGFP is a basic (constitutively fluorescent) green fluorescent protein published in 2002, derived from Aequorea victoria. It has moderate acid sensitivity.
   3347..4177    +  CDS            CNOT9 (fragment): CNOT9_HUMAN - Also known as RCD1, RQCD1. Experimental evidence at protein level: Swiss-Prot protein existence level 1. Component of the CCR4-NOT complex which is one of the major cellular mRNA deadenylases and is linked to various cellular processes including bulk mRNA degradation, miRNA-mediated repression, translational repression during translational initiation and general transcription regulation. Additional complex functions may be a consequence of its influence on mRNA expression. Involved in down- regulation of MYB- and JUN-dependent transcription. May play a role in cell differentiatio
   4235..4276    +  CDS            V5 tag: epitope tag from simian virus 5
   4376..4510    -  polyA_signal   SV40 poly(A) signal: SV40 polyadenylation signal
   4533..4617    -  CDS            large T antigen (fragment): large T antigen from SV40 (simian virus 40)
   4618..5065    +  CDS            TcR (fragment): tetracycline efflux protein; tet; confers resistance to tetracycline
   5111..5699    -  rep_origin     ori: high-copy-number ColE1/pMB1/pBR322/pUC origin of replication
   5870..6730    -  CDS            AmpR: β-lactamase; bla; confers resistance to ampicillin, carbenicillin, and related antibiotics
   6731..6835    -  promoter       AmpR promoter: bla
