[The description below was written by a language model from this plasmid's Addgene catalogue record and pLannotate feature annotations shown in this document.]
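Description:
pAc5.1-mEGFP-CAF40 isoform A (HK51) is an insect-cell expression plasmid of about 7 kb, built on a pAc5.1 derivative that already carries mEGFP (T6-pAc5.1 mEGFP-EcoRV). It is designed to produce a fluorescently labelled form of Drosophila melanogaster CAF40 (gene Rcd-1, CG14213) in Schneider cells. In bacteria it is maintained through a high-copy ColE1/pUC-type origin and selected with ampicillin via the bla gene and its native promoter. The record lists no marker for selection in insect cells, which suggests transient transfection rather than stable line generation.

Expression is driven by the strong, constitutive Drosophila actin 5C promoter. This is followed by the monomeric EGFP coding sequence and then the CAF40 open reading frame, so that mEGFP sits at the N terminus of the fusion. The automated annotation labels the insert as a fragment of human CNOT9. This reflects sequence similarity to the conserved human orthologue, since the catalogue entry identifies the insert as the fly gene. CAF40/CNOT9 is a subunit of the CCR4-NOT complex, a major mRNA deadenylase involved in mRNA decay and translational repression. A backbone-derived V5 epitope sequence lies downstream of the insert, but the record does not say whether it is in frame or excluded by a stop codon. An SV40 polyadenylation signal terminates the transcript. The short large T antigen and tetracycline-resistance fragments are backbone remnants with no expected function.

The stated purpose is imaging of CAF40 in Schneider cells. The associated publication describes a colocalization assay for identifying and characterizing direct protein-protein interactions, in which fluorescent fusions such as this one are used.
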