Addgene plasmid #206438: pAc5.1-mEGFP-CAF40 isoform A (HK51)
Purpose: CAf40 expression in Schneider cells for imaging
Depositing lab: Mandy Jeske. Depositing organization: Universitaet Heidelberg. Publication: ReLo is a simple and rapid colocalization assay to identify and characterize direct protein-protein interactions. Salgania HK, Metz J, Jeske M. Nat Commun. 2024 Apr 3;15(1):2875. doi: 10.1038/s41467-024-47233-4. PubMed 38570497.
Backbone
  Vector backbone: T6-pAc5.1 mEGFP-EcoRV
  Vector type: Insect Expression
Growth in bacteria
  Bacterial resistance: Ampicillin, 100 μg/mL
  Growth temperature: 37°C
  Growth strain: DH5alpha
  Copy number: High Copy
Gene/Insert
  Gene/Insert name: CAf40
  Species: D. melanogaster (fly)
  Entrez Gene: Rcd-1 (a.k.a. Dmel_CG14213, CAF40, CG14213, Caf40, Dmel\CG14213, Drcd-1)
  Tag / fusion protein: mEGFP (N terminal on insert)
  Cloning method: Restriction Enzyme; 5′ cloning site Unknown (unknown if destroyed)
Terms and licenses: Academic/Nonprofit Terms; Industry Terms: Not Available to Industry
Depositor comments: Please visit https://www.biorxiv.org/content/10.1101/2022.03.04.482790v2 for bioRxiv preprint.
How to cite: pAc5.1-mEGFP-CAF40 isoform A (HK51) was a gift from Mandy Jeske (Addgene plasmid # 206438 ; http://n2t.net/addgene:206438 ; RRID:Addgene_206438)
