>Addgene plasmid #206438 | pAc5.1-mEGFP-CAF40 isoform A (HK51) | depositor partial sequence | sequence record 401694 | Dm Caf40
ATGAGTGCTCAACCGAGTCCGCATATGAATCCTCAGCAGCAGCAGCAGCAGCAACAGCAGCAGCAGCAGA
CCGAGCAGGAGAAGGTGTACCAGTGGATCAATGAGCTGGCCCATCCGGACACGCGTGAAACCGCTCTGCT
CGAGCTAAGCAAGAAGCGTGAGACGGACCTGGCCCCCATGCTGTGGAACAGCTTCGGGACCGCCTGCGCC
CTGTTGCAGGAGATTGTTAACATCTACCCATCGATAACGCCGCCCACTTTGACGGCCCACCAGTCGAACC
GCGTGTGCAACGCCCTGGCGCTGCTGCAGTGCGTCGCCTCGCACCCGGAGACTCGCACGGCCTTCCTGCA
GGCCCAGATACCGCTGTACTTGTACCCTTTCTTGTCGACCACGTCCAAGACCAGGCCCTTCGAGTACTTG
CGCCTGACCAGTTTGGGCGTGATTGGTGCTCTGGTCAAGACCGACGAACAGGAGGTGATCACCTTTCTGC
TGACCACCGAGATCGTGCCCCTTTGTCTGAGCATCATGGACAGCGGATCGGAGCTGAGCAAGACTGTGGC
CACTTTCATCATCCAGAAGATCCTGCTCGATGAGTCGGGTCTGTCGTACATCTGCCAGACCTACGAACGC
TTTTCGCACGTGGCCATCACCCTGGGCAAAATGGTCATCCAGCTGGCGAAGGATCCATGCGCCCGGCTGT
TGAAGCATGTGGTGCGCTGCTATCTGCGTCTTTCGGACAATACACGCGCTCGCAAGGCCCTGGGACAGTG
TCTGCCCGATCAGCTGCGTGACGGCACCTTTGCGCTGTGCCTGCAAGAGGACAAGTCGACCAAGCAGTGG
CTGCAGATGCTGCTCAAGAACCTGGAACTCGGCGCCACTCCGCAGCAGATCGGCATGTCGCCACTGGGCT
CC
